Addgene plasmid #142705: TFORF0892
Purpose: Lentiviral vector for overexpressing transcription factor ORFs with unique 24-bp barcodes. Barcodes facilitate identification of transcription factors in pooled screens.
Depositing lab: Feng Zhang. Depositing organization: Broad Institute. Publication: A transcription factor atlas of directed differentiation. Joung J, Ma S, Tay T, Geiger-Schuller KR, Kirchgatterer PC, Verdine VK, Guo B, Arias-Garcia MA, Allen WE, Singh A, Kuksenko O, Abudayyeh OO, Gootenberg JS, Fu Z, Macrae RK, Buenrostro JD, Regev A, Zhang F. Cell. 2023 Jan 5;186(1):209-229.e26. doi: 10.1016/j.cell.2022.11.026. PubMed 36608654.
Backbone
  Vector backbone: pLX_TRC317
  Backbone manufacturer: Broad Institute Genetic Perturbation Platform
  Backbone size w/o insert (bp): 8264
  Vector type: Mammalian Expression, Lentiviral
  Selectable markers: Puromycin
Growth in bacteria
  Bacterial resistance: Ampicillin, 100 μg/mL
  Growth temperature: 37°C
  Growth strain: NEB Stable
  Copy number: High Copy
Gene/Insert
  Gene/Insert name: ING4
  Species: H. sapiens (human)
  Insert size (bp): 839
  Entrez Gene: ING4 (a.k.a. my036, p29ING4)
  Promoter: EF1a
  Cloning method: Unknown
  Sequencing primers: 5′ GGGTGGAGACTGAAGTTAGGCCAG; 3′ CACATAGCGTAAAAGGAGCAACATAG
Terms and licenses: Academic/Nonprofit Terms; Industry Terms: Not Available to Industry
Depositor comments: NM_001127584,ENST00000446105 . The transcription factor ORF portion of this plasmid was synthesized by Genewiz. Please test multiple small colonies in case of plasmid recombination. To make this collection available in a timely manner, a portion of this collection was not fully sequenced by Addgene. If an Addgene verified full plasmid sequence is not available, please contact us prior to placing an order to request the full sequence.
How to cite: TFORF0892 was a gift from Feng Zhang (Addgene plasmid # 142705 ; http://n2t.net/addgene:142705 ; RRID:Addgene_142705)
