[The description below was written by a language model from this plasmid's Addgene catalogue record and pLannotate feature annotations shown in this document.]
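Description:
TFORF0892 is a third-generation-style, self-inactivating lentiviral expression plasmid built on the pLX_TRC317 backbone and carrying the human ING4 open reading frame as one member of a barcoded transcription factor ORF collection. In bacteria it is maintained through a high-copy ColE1/pUC-type origin and selected with ampicillin via the bla gene. An f1 origin and remnants of a lac/lacZα cloning region flanked by T7 and T3 promoters are also present in the plasmid backbone. The depositor notes that the plasmid can recombine, which is a common concern for LTR-containing vectors.

The viral genome is transcribed in packaging cells from an RSV promoter fused to a truncated HIV-1 5' LTR. It includes the Ψ packaging signal with a gag fragment, the Rev response element for Rev-dependent nuclear export, a cPPT/CTS element that aids nuclear import, and a ΔU3 3' LTR that inactivates LTR promoter activity after integration, followed by an SV40 polyadenylation signal. Within this genome there are two expression units: an SV40 early promoter/origin region upstream of puromycin N-acetyltransferase for selecting transduced mammalian cells, and a full-length EF-1α promoter driving ING4, a component of HBO1 histone acetyltransferase complexes. A WPRE downstream of the ORF enhances transcript stability and expression. The record states that each ORF in the collection is paired with a unique 24-bp barcode. This barcode is not annotated in the feature table, though a short stretch between the ORF and the WPRE, partly called as a U6 promoter fragment, may correspond to that region. The construct is intended for constitutive overexpression of ING4, alone or in pooled screens where barcode sequencing identifies the transcription factor delivered to each cell.
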