Features (pLannotate 1.2.2; 31 found; start..end, strand, type, name):
      5..231     +  promoter       RSV promoter: Rous sarcoma virus enhancer/promoter
    232..412     +  LTR            5' LTR (truncated): truncated 5' long terminal repeat (LTR) from HIV-1
    459..584     +  misc_feature   HIV-1 Ψ: packaging signal of human immunodeficiency virus type 1
    568..931     +  CDS            HIV-1 gag (fragment): gag protein from human immunodeficiency virus 1; gag
   1077..1310    +  misc_feature   RRE: The Rev response element (RRE) of HIV-1 allows for Rev-dependent mRNA export from the nucleus to the cytoplasm.
   1687..1713    +  CDS            Rev (fragment): human immunodeficiency virus 1 (HIV-1) Rev protein; rev; enhances nuclear export of unspliced and incompletely spliced viral mRNAs
   1720..1743    +  promoter       SV40 promoter (fragment): SV40 early promoter
   1744..1815    +  promoter       SV40 promoter (fragment): SV40 enhancer and early promoter
   1839..1974    +  rep_origin     SV40 ori: SV40 origin of replication
   2020..2616    +  CDS            PuroR (fragment): puromycin N-acetyltransferase; pac from Streptomyces; confers resistance to puromycin
   2665..2782    +  misc_feature   cPPT/CTS: central polypurine tract and central termination sequence of HIV-1
   2847..2913    +  CDS            small t antigen (fragment): SV40 (simian virus 40) small t antigen
   2920..4098    +  promoter       EF-1α promoter: strong constitutive promoter for human elongation factor EF-1α
   4115..4849    +  CDS            ING4: ING4_HUMAN - Experimental evidence at protein level: Swiss-Prot protein existence level 1. Component of HBO1 complexes, which specifically mediate acetylation of histone H3 at 'Lys-14' (H3K14ac), and have reduced activity toward histone H4 (PubMed:16387653). Through chromatin acetylation it may function in DNA replication (PubMed:16387653). May inhibit tumor progression by modulating the transcriptional output of signaling pathways which regulate cell proliferation (PubMed:15251430, PubMed:15528276). Can suppress brain tumor angiogenesis through transcriptional repression of RELA/NFKB3 target
   4865..4918    +  promoter       U6 promoter (fragment): RNA polymerase III promoter for human U6 snRNA
   4960..5548    +  misc_feature   WPRE: woodchuck hepatitis virus posttranscriptional regulatory element
   5599..5618    +  misc_feature   cPPT/CTS (fragment): central polypurine tract and central termination sequence of HIV-1
   5620..5853    +  LTR            3' LTR (ΔU3): self-inactivating 3' long terminal repeat (LTR) from HIV-1
   5931..6052    +  polyA_signal   SV40 poly(A) signal: SV40 polyadenylation signal
   6092..6227    +  rep_origin     SV40 ori: SV40 origin of replication
   6248..6266    -  promoter       T7 promoter: promoter for bacteriophage T7 RNA polymerase
   6274..6429    +  CDS            lacZα (fragment): LacZα fragment of β-galactosidase; lacZ fragment
   6434..6862    +  rep_origin     f1 ori (sequence partly withheld): f1 bacteriophage origin of replication; arrow indicates direction of (+) strand synthesis
   6915..7019    +  promoter       AmpR promoter: bla
   7020..7880    +  CDS            AmpR: β-lactamase; bla; confers resistance to ampicillin, carbenicillin, and related antibiotics
   8051..8639    +  rep_origin     ori: high-copy-number ColE1/pMB1/pBR322/pUC origin of replication
   8822..8914    +  CDS            lacI (fragment): lac repressor; lacI; The lac repressor binds to the lac operator to inhibit transcription in E. coli. This inhibition can be relieved by adding lactose or isopropyl-β-D-thiogalactopyranoside (IPTG).
   8927..8948    +  protein_bind   CAP binding site: CAP binding activates transcription in the presence of cAMP. E. coli catabolite activator protein
   8963..8993    +  promoter       lac promoter: promoter for the E. coli lac operon
   9001..9017    +  protein_bind   lac operator: The lac repressor binds to the lac operator to inhibit transcription in E. coli. This inhibition can be relieved by adding lactose or isopropyl-β-D-thiogalactopyranoside (IPTG). lac repressor encoded by lacI
   9062..9080    +  promoter       T3 promoter: promoter for bacteriophage T3 RNA polymerase
>Addgene plasmid #142705 | TFORF0892 | addgene full sequence | sequence record 397729 | Addgene NGS Result
TTAATGTAGTCTTATGCAATACTCTTGTAGTCTTGCAACATGGTAACGATGAGTTAGCAACATGCCTTAC
AAGGAGAGAAAAAGCACCGTGCATGCCGATTGGTGGAAGTAAGGTGGTACGATCGTGCCTTATTAGGAAG
GCAACAGACGGGTCTGACATGGATTGGACGAACCACTGAATTGCCGCATTGCAGAGATATTGTATTTAAG
TGCCTAGCTCGATACATAAACGGGTCTCTCTGGTTAGACCAGATCTGAGCCTGGGAGCTCTCTGGCTAAC
TAGGGAACCCACTGCTTAAGCCTCAATAAAGCTTGCCTTGAGTGCTTCAAGTAGTGTGTGCCCGTCTGTT
GTGTGACTCTGGTAACTAGAGATCCCTCAGACCCTTTTAGTCAGTGTGGAAAATCTCTAGCAGTGGCGCC
CGAACAGGGACTTGAAAGCGAAAGGGAAACCAGAGGAGCTCTCTCGACGCAGGACTCGGCTTGCTGAAGC
GCGCACGGCAAGAGGCGAGGGGCGGCGACTGGTGAGTACGCCAAAAATTTTGACTAGCGGAGGCTAGAAG
GAGAGAGATGGGTGCGAGAGCGTCAGTATTAAGCGGGGGAGAATTAGATCGCGATGGGAAAAAATTCGGT
TAAGGCCAGGGGGAAAGAAAAAATATAAATTAAAACATATAGTATGGGCAAGCAGGGAGCTAGAACGATT
CGCAGTTAATCCTGGCCTGTTAGAAACATCAGAAGGCTGTAGACAAATACTGGGACAGCTACAACCATCC
CTTCAGACAGGATCAGAAGAACTTAGATCATTATATAATACAGTAGCAACCCTCTATTGTGTGCATCAAA
GGATAGAGATAAAAGACACCAAGGAAGCTTTAGACAAGATAGAGGAAGAGCAAAACAAAAGTAAGACCAC
CGCACAGCAAGCGGCCGCTGATCTTCAGACCTGGAGGAGGAGATATGAGGGACAATTGGAGAAGTGAATT
ATATAAATATAAAGTAGTAAAAATTGAACCATTAGGAGTAGCACCCACCAAGGCAAAGAGAAGAGTGGTG
CAGAGAGAAAAAAGAGCAGTGGGAATAGGAGCTTTGTTCCTTGGGTTCTTGGGAGCAGCAGGAAGCACTA
TGGGCGCAGCGTCAATGACGCTGACGGTACAGGCCAGACAATTATTGTCTGGTATAGTGCAGCAGCAGAA
CAATTTGCTGAGGGCTATTGAGGCGCAACAGCATCTGTTGCAACTCACAGTCTGGGGCATCAAGCAGCTC
CAGGCAAGAATCCTGGCTGTGGAAAGATACCTAAAGGATCAACAGCTCCTGGGGATTTGGGGTTGCTCTG
GAAAACTCATTTGCACCACTGCTGTGCCTTGGAATGCTAGTTGGAGTAATAAATCTCTGGAACAGATTTG
GAATCACACGACCTGGATGGAGTGGGACAGAGAAATTAACAATTACACAAGCTTAATACACTCCTTAATT
GAAGAATCGCAAAACCAGCAAGAAAAGAATGAACAAGAATTATTGGAATTAGATAAATGGGCAAGTTTGT
GGAATTGGTTTAACATAACAAATTGGCTGTGGTATATAAAATTATTCATAATGATAGTAGGAGGCTTGGT
AGGTTTAAGAATAGTTTTTGCTGTACTTTCTATAGTGAATAGAGTTAGGCAGGGATATTCACCATTATCG
TTTCAGACCCACCTCCCAACCCCGAGGGGACCCATGCATTGCATCTCAATTAGTCAGCAACCAGGTGTGG
AAAGTCCCCAGGCTCCCCAGCAGGCAGAAGTATGCAAAGCATGCGTCTCAATTAGTCAGCAACCATAGTC
CCGCCCCTAACTCCGCCCATCCCGCCCCTAACTCCGCCCAGTTCCGCCCATTCTCCGCCCCATGGCTGAC
TAATTTTTTTTATTTATGCAGAGGCCGAGGCCGCCTCGGCCTCTGAGCTATTCCAGAAGTAGTGAGGAGG
CTTTTTTGGAGGCCTAGGCTTTTGCAAAAAGCTTTCTAGAGGTACCACCGGAGCTTACCATGACCGAGTA
CAAGCCCACGGTGCGCCTCGCCACCCGCGACGACGTCCCCAGGGCCGTACGCACCCTCGCCGCCGCGTTC
GCCGACTACCCCGCCACGCGCCACACCGTCGATCCGGACCGCCACATCGAGCGGGTCACCGAGCTGCAAG
AACTCTTCCTCACGCGCGTCGGGCTCGACATCGGCAAGGTGTGGGTCGCGGACGACGGCGCCGCCGTGGC
GGTCTGGACCACGCCGGAGAGCGTCGAAGCGGGGGCGGTGTTCGCCGAGATCGGCCCGCGCATGGCCGAG
TTGAGCGGTTCCCGGCTGGCCGCGCAGCAACAGATGGAAGGCCTCCTGGCGCCGCACCGGCCCAAGGAGC
CCGCGTGGTTCCTGGCCACCGTCGGCGTCTCGCCCGACCACCAGGGCAAGGGTCTGGGCAGCGCCGTCGT
GCTCCCCGGAGTGGAGGCGGCCGAGCGCGCCGGGGTGCCCGCCTTCCTGGAGACCTCCGCGCCCCGCAAC
CTCCCCTTCTACGAGCGGCTCGGCTTCACCGTCACCGCCGACGTCGAGGTGCCCGAAGGACCGCGCACCT
GGTGCATGACCCGCAAGCCCGGTGCCAGTTAACGAATTCTAGATCTTGAGACAAATGGCAGTATTCATCC
ACAATTTTAAAAGAAAAGGGGGGATTGGGGGGTACAGTGCAGGGGAAAGAATAGTAGACATAATAGCAAC
AGACATACAAACTAAAGAATTACAAAAACAAATTACAAAAATTCAAAATTTTCGGGTTTATTACAGGGAC
AGCAGAGATCCACTTTGGCGCCGGCTCGAGGCCTGCAGGTGCAAAGATGGATAAAGTTTTAAACAGAGAG
GAATCTTTGCAGCTAATGGACCTTCTAGGTCTTGAAAGGAGTGGGAATTGGCTCCGGTGCCCGTCAGTGG
GCAGAGCGCACATCGCCCACAGTCCCCGAGAAGTTGGGGGGAGGGGTCGGCAATTGAACCGGTGCCTAGA
GAAGGTGGCGCGGGGTAAACTGGGAAAGTGATGTCGTGTACTGGCTCCGCCTTTTTCCCGAGGGTGGGGG
AGAACCGTATATAAGTGCAGTAGTCGCCGTGAACGTTCTTTTTCGCAACGGGTTTGCCGCCAGAACACAG
GTAAGTGCCGTGTGTGGTTCCCGCGGGCCTGGCCTCTTTACGGGTTATGGCCCTTGCGTGCCTTGAATTA
CTTCCACCTGGCTGCAGTACGTGATTCTTGATCCCGAGCTTCGGGTTGGAAGTGGGTGGGAGAGTTCGAG
GCCTTGCGCTTAAGGAGCCCCTTCGCCTCGTGCTTGAGTTGAGGCCTGGCCTGGGCGCTGGGGCCGCCGC
GTGCGAATCTGGTGGCACCTTCGCGCCTGTCTCGCTGCTTTCGATAAGTCTCTAGCCATTTAAAATTTTT
GATGACCTGCTGCGACGCTTTTTTTCTGGCAAGATAGTCTTGTAAATGCGGGCCAAGATCTGCACACTGG
TATTTCGGTTTTTGGGGCCGCGGGCGGCGACGGGGCCCGTGCGTCCCAGCGCACATGTTCGGCGAGGCGG
GGCCTGCGAGCGCGGCCACCGAGAATCGGACGGGGGTAGTCTCAAGCTGGCCGGCCTGCTCTGGTGCCTG
GCCTCGCGCCGCCGTGTATCGCCCCGCCCTGGGCGGCAAGGCTGGCCCGGTCGGCACCAGTTGCGTGAGC
GGAAAGATGGCCGCTTCCCGGCCCTGCTGCAGGGAGCTCAAAATGGAGGACGCGGCGCTCGGGAGAGCGG
GCGGGTGAGTCACCCACACAAAGGAAAAGGGCCTTTCCGTCCTCAGCCGTCGCTTCATGTGACTCCACGG
AGTACCGGGCGCCGTCCAGGCACCTCGATTAGTTCTCGAGCTTTTGGAGTACGTCGTCTTTAGGTTGGGG
GGAGGGGTTTTATGCGATGGAGTTTCCCCACACTGAGTGGGTGGAGACTGAAGTTAGGCCAGCTTGGCAC
TTGATGTAATTCTCCTTGGAATTTGCCCTTTTTGAGTTTGGATCTTGGTTCATTCTCAAGCCTCAGACAG
TGGTTCAAAGTTTTTTTCTTCCATTTCAGGTGTCGTGAGGCTAGCACCGCCACCATGGCTGCGGGGATGT
ATTTGGAACATTATCTGGACAGTATTGAAAACCTTCCCTTTGAATTACAGAGAAACTTTCAGCTCATGAG
GGACCTAGACCAAAGAACAGAGGACCTGAAGGCTGAAATTGACAAGTTGGCCACTGAGTATATGAGTAGT
GCCCGCAGCCTGAGCTCCGAGGAAAAATTGGCCCTTCTCAAACAGATCCAGGAAGCCTATGGCAAGTGCA
AGGAATTTGGTGACGACAAGGTGCAGCTTGCCATGCAGACCTATGAGATGGTGGACAAACACATTCGGCG
GCTGGACACAGACCTGGCCCGTTTTGAGGCTGATCTCAAGGAGAAACAGATTGAGTCAAGTGACTATGAC
AGCTCTTCCAGCAAAGGCCGGACTCAAAAGGAGAAGAAAGCTGCTCGTGCTCGTTCCAAAGGGAAAAACT
CGGATGAAGAAGCCCCCAAGACTGCCCAGAAGAAGTTAAAGCTCGTGCGCACAAGTCCTGAGTATGGGAT
GCCCTCAGTGACCTTTGGCAGTGTCCACCCCTCTGATGTGTTGGATATGCCTGTGGATCCCAACGAACCC
ACCTATTGCCTTTGTCACCAGGTCTCCTATGGAGAGATGATTGGCTGTGACAACCCTGATTGTTCCATTG
AGTGGTTCCATTTTGCCTGTGTGGGGCTGACAACCAAGCCTCGGGGGAAATGGTTTTGCCCACGCTGCTC
CCAAGAACGGAAGAAGAAATAGTAATGAACTAGTCCGTAACTTGAAAGTATTTCGATTTCTTGGCTTTAT
ATATCTTGTGGAAAGGACGAAACAAATTATGCGCTTCCACCAGGACGCGTTAAGTCGACAATCAACCTCT
GGATTACAAAATTTGTGAAAGATTGACTGGTATTCTTAACTATGTTGCTCCTTTTACGCTATGTGGATAC
GCTGCTTTAATGCCTTTGTATCATGCTATTGCTTCCCGTATGGCTTTCATTTTCTCCTCCTTGTATAAAT
CCTGGTTGCTGTCTCTTTATGAGGAGTTGTGGCCCGTTGTCAGGCAACGTGGCGTGGTGTGCACTGTGTT
TGCTGACGCAACCCCCACTGGTTGGGGCATTGCCACCACCTGTCAGCTCCTTTCCGGGACTTTCGCTTTC
CCCCTCCCTATTGCCACGGCGGAACTCATCGCCGCCTGCCTTGCCCGCTGCTGGACAGGGGCTCGGCTGT
TGGGCACTGACAATTCCGTGGTGTTGTCGGGGAAATCATCGTCCTTTCCTTGGCTGCTCGCCTGTGTTGC
CACCTGGATTCTGCGCGGGACGTCCTTCTGCTACGTCCCTTCGGCCCTCAATCCAGCGGACCTTCCTTCC
CGCGGCCTGCTGCCGGCTCTGCGGCCTCTTCCGCGTCTTCGCCTTCGCCCTCAGACGAGTCGGATCTCCC
TTTGGGCCGCCTCCCCGCGTCGACTTTAAGACCAATGACTTACAAGGCAGCTGTAGATCTTAGCCACTTT
TTAAAAGAAAAGGGGGGACTGGAAGGGCTAATTCACTCCCAACGAAGACAAGATCTGCTTTTTGCTTGTA
CTGGGTCTCTCTGGTTAGACCAGATCTGAGCCTGGGAGCTCTCTGGCTAACTAGGGAACCCACTGCTTAA
GCCTCAATAAAGCTTGCCTTGAGTGCTTCAAGTAGTGTGTGCCCGTCTGTTGTGTGACTCTGGTAACTAG
AGATCCCTCAGACCCTTTTAGTCAGTGTGGAAAATCTCTAGCAGTACGTATAGTAGTTCATGTCATCTTA
TTATTCAGTATTTATAACTTGCAAAGAAATGAATATCAGAGAGTGAGAGGAACTTGTTTATTGCAGCTTA
TAATGGTTACAAATAAAGCAATAGCATCACAAATTTCACAAATAAAGCATTTTTTTCACTGCATTCTAGT
TGTGGTTTGTCCAAACTCATCAATGTATCTTATCATGTCTGGCTCTAGCTATCCCGCCCCTAACTCCGCC
CATCCCGCCCCTAACTCCGCCCAGTTCCGCCCATTCTCCGCCCCATGGCTGACTAATTTTTTTTATTTAT
GCAGAGGCCGAGGCCGCCTCGGCCTCTGAGCTATTCCAGAAGTAGTGAGGAGGCTTTTTTGGAGGCCTAG
GGACGTACCCAATTCGCCCTATAGTGAGTCGTATTACGCGCGCTCACTGGCCGTCGTTTTACAACGTCGT
GACTGGGAAAACCCTGGCGTTACCCAACTTAATCGCCTTGCAGCACATCCCCCTTTCGCCAGCTGGCGTA
ATAGCGAAGAGGCCCGCACCGATCGCCCTTCCCAACAGTTGCGCAGCCTGAATGGCGAATGGG
[124 nt withheld, positions 6434-6557]
C
[91 nt withheld, positions 6559-6649]
A
[49 nt withheld, positions 6651-6699]
CCTTTGACGTTGGAGTCCACGTTCTTT
[37 nt withheld, positions 6727-6763]
ACCCTATCTCGGTCTATTCTTTTGATTTATAAGGGATTTTGCCGATTTCGGCCTATTGGTTAAAAAATGA
GCTGATTTAACAAAAATTTAACGCGAATTTTAACAAAATATTAACGCTTACAATTTAGGTGGCACTTTTC
GGGGAAATGTGCGCGGAACCCCTATTTGTTTATTTTTCTAAATACATTCAAATATGTATCCGCTCATGAG
ACAATAACCCTGATAAATGCTTCAATAATATTGAAAAAGGAAGAGTATGAGTATTCAACATTTCCGTGTC
GCCCTTATTCCCTTTTTTGCGGCATTTTGCCTTCCTGTTTTTGCTCACCCAGAAACGCTGGTGAAAGTAA
AAGATGCTGAAGATCAGTTGGGTGCACGAGTGGGTTACATCGAACTGGATCTCAACAGCGGTAAGATCCT
TGAGAGTTTTCGCCCCGAAGAACGTTTTCCAATGATGAGCACTTTTAAAGTTCTGCTATGTGGCGCGGTA
TTATCCCGTATTGACGCCGGGCAAGAGCAACTCGGTCGCCGCATACACTATTCTCAGAATGACTTGGTTG
AGTACTCACCAGTCACAGAAAAGCATCTTACGGATGGCATGACAGTAAGAGAATTATGCAGTGCTGCCAT
AACCATGAGTGATAACACTGCGGCCAACTTACTTCTGACAACGATCGGAGGACCGAAGGAGCTAACCGCT
TTTTTGCACAACATGGGGGATCATGTAACTCGCCTTGATCGTTGGGAACCGGAGCTGAATGAAGCCATAC
CAAACGACGAGCGTGACACCACGATGCCTGTAGCAATGGCAACAACGTTGCGCAAACTATTAACTGGCGA
ACTACTTACTCTAGCTTCCCGGCAACAATTAATAGACTGGATGGAGGCGGATAAAGTTGCAGGACCACTT
CTGCGCTCGGCCCTTCCGGCTGGCTGGTTTATTGCTGATAAATCTGGAGCCGGTGAGCGTGGGTCTCGCG
GTATCATTGCAGCACTGGGGCCAGATGGTAAGCCCTCCCGTATCGTAGTTATCTACACGACGGGGAGTCA
GGCAACTATGGATGAACGAAATAGACAGATCGCTGAGATAGGTGCCTCACTGATTAAGCATTGGTAACTG
TCAGACCAAGTTTACTCATATATACTTTAGATTGATTTAAAACTTCATTTTTAATTTAAAAGGATCTAGG
TGAAGATCCTTTTTGATAATCTCATGACCAAAATCCCTTAACGTGAGTTTTCGTTCCACTGAGCGTCAGA
CCCCGTAGAAAAGATCAAAGGATCTTCTTGAGATCCTTTTTTTCTGCGCGTAATCTGCTGCTTGCAAACA
AAAAAACCACCGCTACCAGCGGTGGTTTGTTTGCCGGATCAAGAGCTACCAACTCTTTTTCCGAAGGTAA
CTGGCTTCAGCAGAGCGCAGATACCAAATACTGTTCTTCTAGTGTAGCCGTAGTTAGGCCACCACTTCAA
GAACTCTGTAGCACCGCCTACATACCTCGCTCTGCTAATCCTGTTACCAGTGGCTGCTGCCAGTGGCGAT
AAGTCGTGTCTTACCGGGTTGGACTCAAGACGATAGTTACCGGATAAGGCGCAGCGGTCGGGCTGAACGG
GGGGTTCGTGCACACAGCCCAGCTTGGAGCGAACGACCTACACCGAACTGAGATACCTACAGCGTGAGCT
ATGAGAAAGCGCCACGCTTCCCGAAGGGAGAAAGGCGGACAGGTATCCGGTAAGCGGCAGGGTCGGAACA
GGAGAGCGCACGAGGGAGCTTCCAGGGGGAAACGCCTGGTATCTTTATAGTCCTGTCGGGTTTCGCCACC
TCTGACTTGAGCGTCGATTTTTGTGATGCTCGTCAGGGGGGCGGAGCCTATGGAAAAACGCCAGCAACGC
GGCCTTTTTACGGTTCCTGGCCTTTTGCTGGCCTTTTGCTCACATGTTCTTTCCTGCGTTATCCCCTGAT
TCTGTGGATAACCGTATTACCGCCTTTGAGTGAGCTGATACCGCTCGCCGCAGCCGAACGACCGAGCGCA
GCGAGTCAGTGAGCGAGGAAGCGGAAGAGCGCCCAATACGCAAACCGCCTCTCCCCGCGCGTTGGCCGAT
TCATTAATGCAGCTGGCACGACAGGTTTCCCGACTGGAAAGCGGGCAGTGAGCGCAACGCAATTAATGTG
AGTTAGCTCACTCATTAGGCACCCCAGGCTTTACACTTTATGCTTCCGGCTCGTATGTTGTGTGGAATTG
TGAGCGGATAACAATTTCACACAGGAAACAGCTATGACCATGATTACGCCAAGCGCGCAATTAACCCTCA
CTAAAGGGAACAAAAGCTGGAGCTGCAAGC
