>Addgene plasmid #142705 | TFORF0892 | depositor partial sequence | sequence record 280253 | Insert
ACCGCCACCATGGCTGCGGGGATGTATTTGGAACATTATCTGGACAGTATTGAAAACCTTCCCTTTGAAT
TACAGAGAAACTTTCAGCTCATGAGGGACCTAGACCAAAGAACAGAGGACCTGAAGGCTGAAATTGACAA
GTTGGCCACTGAGTATATGAGTAGTGCCCGCAGCCTGAGCTCCGAGGAAAAATTGGCCCTTCTCAAACAG
ATCCAGGAAGCCTATGGCAAGTGCAAGGAATTTGGTGACGACAAGGTGCAGCTTGCCATGCAGACCTATG
AGATGGTGGACAAACACATTCGGCGGCTGGACACAGACCTGGCCCGTTTTGAGGCTGATCTCAAGGAGAA
ACAGATTGAGTCAAGTGACTATGACAGCTCTTCCAGCAAAGGCCGGACTCAAAAGGAGAAGAAAGCTGCT
CGTGCTCGTTCCAAAGGGAAAAACTCGGATGAAGAAGCCCCCAAGACTGCCCAGAAGAAGTTAAAGCTCG
TGCGCACAAGTCCTGAGTATGGGATGCCCTCAGTGACCTTTGGCAGTGTCCACCCCTCTGATGTGTTGGA
TATGCCTGTGGATCCCAACGAACCCACCTATTGCCTTTGTCACCAGGTCTCCTATGGAGAGATGATTGGC
TGTGACAACCCTGATTGTTCCATTGAGTGGTTCCATTTTGCCTGTGTGGGGCTGACAACCAAGCCTCGGG
GGAAATGGTTTTGCCCACGCTGCTCCCAAGAACGGAAGAAGAAATAGTAATGAACTAGTCCGTAACTTGA
AAGTATTTCGATTTCTTGGCTTTATATATCTTGTGGAAAGGACGAAACAAATTATGCGCTTCCACCAGG
