>Addgene plasmid #142705 | TFORF0892 | depositor partial sequence | sequence record 280254 | Barcode
AACAAATTATGCGCTTCCACCAGG
